>Addgene plasmid #147836 | pT7-EGFP-C1-HsNot1iso1-del1097-1110_W | depositor full sequence | sequence record 290283 | Full Sequence
TAGTTATTAATAGTAATCAATTACGGGGTCATTAGTTCATAGCCCATATATGGAGTTCCGCGTTACATAA
CTTACGGTAAATGGCCCGCCTGGCTGACCGCCCAACGACCCCCGCCCATTGACGTCAATAATGACGTATG
TTCCCATAGTAACGCCAATAGGGACTTTCCATTGACGTCAATGGGTGGAGTATTTACGGTAAACTGCCCA
CTTGGCAGTACATCAAGTGTATCATATGCCAAGTACGCCCCCTATTGACGTCAATGACGGTAAATGGCCC
GCCTGGCATTATGCCCAGTACATGACCTTATGGGACTTTCCTACTTGGCAGTACATCTACGTATTAGTCA
TCGCTATTACCATGGTGATGCGGTTTTGGCAGTACATCAATGGGCGTGGATAGCGGTTTGACTCACGGGG
ATTTCCAAGTCTCCACCCCATTGACGTCAATGGGAGTTTGTTTTGGCACCAAAATCAACGGGACTTTCCA
AAATGTCGTAACAACTCCGCCCCATTGACGCAAATGGGCGGTAGGCGTGTACGGTGGGAGGTCTATATAA
GCAGAGCTCTCTGGCTAACTAGAGAACCCACTGCTTACTGGCTTATCGAAATTAATACGACTCACTATAG
GGAGACCCAAGCTCTAGCGCTACCGGTCGCCACCATGGTGAGCAAGGGCGAGGAGCTGTTCACCGGGGTG
GTGCCCATCCTGGTCGAGCTGGACGGCGACGTAAACGGCCACAAGTTCAGCGTGTCCGGCGAGGGCGAGG
GCGATGCCACCTACGGCAAGCTGACCCTGAAGTTCATCTGCACCACCGGCAAGCTGCCCGTGCCCTGGCC
CACCCTCGTGACCACCCTGACCTACGGCGTGCAGTGCTTCAGCCGCTACCCCGACCACATGAAGCAGCAC
GACTTCTTCAAGTCCGCCATGCCCGAAGGCTACGTCCAGGAGCGCACCATCTTCTTCAAGGACGACGGCA
ACTACAAGACCCGCGCCGAGGTGAAGTTCGAGGGCGACACCCTGGTGAACCGCATCGAGCTGAAGGGCAT
CGACTTCAAGGAGGACGGCAACATCCTGGGGCACAAGCTGGAGTACAACTACAACAGCCACAACGTCTAT
ATCATGGCCGACAAGCAGAAGAACGGCATCAAGGTGAACTTCAAGATCCGCCACAACATCGAGGACGGCA
GCGTGCAGCTCGCCGACCACTACCAGCAGAACACCCCCATCGGCGACGGCCCCGTGCTGCTGCCCGACAA
CCACTACCTGAGCACCCAGTCCGCCCTGAGCAAAGACCCCAACGAGAAGCGCGATCACATGGTCCTGCTG
GAGTTCGTGACCGCCGCCGGGATCACTCTCGGCATGGACGAGCTGTACAAGTCCGGACTCAGATCTCGAG
CTATGAATCTTGACTCGCTCTCGCTGGCCTTGTCTCAAATCAGCTACCTGGTGGACAATTTAACCAAGAA
AAATTACCGAGCCAGCCAGCAGGAAATACAGCATATTGTGAATCGGCACGGTCCTGAGGCAGACAGGCAT
TTATTACGCTGCCTATTTTCGCATGTGGATTTCAGTGGCGATGGTAAAAGCAGTGGCAAAGATTTCCATC
AGACTCAGTTTCTGATTCAGGAGTGTGCGTTGCTGATTACAAAGCCAAATTTTATCTCGACGCTGTCCTA
TGCCATTGATAATCCATTGCACTATCAGAAGAGTTTAAAGCCTGCACCCCACTTATTTGCCCAGCTGAGT
AAAGTGCTCAAATTAAGCAAAGTACAAGAGGTAATTTTTGGCCTTGCCCTGTTGAATTCTTCCAGCTCAG
ATCTTAGAGGTTTCGCTGCCCAGTTTATCAAACAGAAGCTTCCAGATCTTCTGCGTTCTTACATTGACGC
AGACGTCAGTGGAAATCAAGAAGGTGGCTTCCAAGATATAGCAATAGAGGTCCTACACCTCCTCCTCTCC
CATCTCCTCTTTGGGCAGAAGGGAGCCTTTGGAGTTGGACAAGAACAGATAGACGCTTTTCTTAAGACGC
TGCGCAGAGATTTTCCCCAAGAACGCTGTCCCGTGGTGCTCGCACCACTTTTATACCCTGAAAAACGGGA
CATTCTAATGGACAGGATCCTGCCTGATTCCGGAGGGGTAGCTAAAACCATGATGGAGAGCTCTTTGGCT
GATTTCATGCAAGAAGTAGGCTATGGCTTTTGTGCAAGTATTGAAGAATGTCGCAATATAATCGTGCAGT
TTGGTGTTCGGGAGGTCACAGCTGCCCAGGTTGCAAGGGTTTTGGGAATGATGGCTCGAACTCATTCAGG
ATTAACAGATGGCATTCCATTACAGAGTATTTCTGCTCCGGGCAGTGGGATCTGGAGTGATGGGAAAGAT
AAAAGTGATGGAGCACAGGCACACACATGGAATGTAGAAGTCTTGATTGACGTTCTTAAAGAACTGAATC
CAAGTTTGAATTTCAAGGAAGTAACTTATGAACTGGACCATCCTGGATTTCAAATTCGTGACAGTAAAGG
ACTTCATAATGTGGTTTATGGCATTCAGAGGGGTTTGGGTATGGAAGTGTTCCCAGTAGACCTCATATAT
AGACCTTGGAAACATGCTGAAGGCCAGCTCTCCTTCATTCAACATTCCCTTATAAATCCAGAGATCTTCT
GTTTTGCTGACTATCCCTGTCATACTGTTGCCACTGATATTCTGAAAGCACCACCAGAGGATGACAATCG
AGAAATTGCCACATGGAAGAGCTTGGATTTGATTGAATCTCTGCTGAGGCTTGCAGAGGTTGGGCAGTAT
GAGCAAGTCAAACAGCTCTTCAGCTTCCCTATCAAACACTGTCCAGACATGCTGGTATTGGCCTTACTAC
AAATTAACACCTCTTGGCATACCTTGCGCCATGAACTTATCTCCACTCTGATGCCAATTTTCCTTGGAAA
CCATCCTAACTCAGCTATTATTTTGCACTATGCATGGCATGGGCAGGGACAGTCTCCCTCAATTCGCCAA
CTTATCATGCATGCAATGGCAGAATGGTACATGAGAGGGGAGCAGTATGATCAGGCCAAATTGTCTCGAA
TACTTGATGTGGCCCAGGACTTGAAGGCCTTGTCAATGCTGCTAAATGGTACTCCATTTGCCTTTGTTAT
TGACCTTGCTGCACTTGCTTCACGTCGTGAATACCTCAAACTTGATAAGTGGCTCACAGATAAAATTCGA
GAGCATGGGGAGCCTTTTATCCAGGCGTGTATGACTTTTTTAAAGAGACGGTGTCCTTCTATTTTGGGCG
GACTTGCCCCAGAAAAAGACCAGCCCAAAAGTGCTCAACTTCCTCCAGAAACTTTGGCGACAATGTTGGC
CTGTCTGCAAGCTTGTGCAGGGAGTGTTTCTCAGGAGCTATCAGAAACTATCCTCACCATGGTAGCCAAT
TGCAGTAATGTTATGAATAAGGCCAGACAACCACCACCTGGAGTTATGCCAAAAGGACGTCCTCCTAGTG
CTAGCAGCTTAGATGCCATTTCTCCTGTTCAGATTGACCCTCTTGCTGGAATGACATCTCTTAGTATAGG
TGGTTCAGCTGCCCCTCACACCCAGAGTATGCAGGGTTTTCCTCCAAATTTGGGTTCTGCATTCAGTACC
CCTCAGTCACCAGCAAAAGCATTTCCACCCCTTTCAACCCCCAATCAGACCACTGCATTCAGTGGTATTG
GAGGACTTTCATCACAGCTTCCAGTAGGTGGTCTTGGCACAGGCAGCCTGACTGGTATAGGAACTGGTGC
TCTTGGACTCCCTGCAGTGAATAACGACCCTTTTGTACAGAGGAAACTGGGCACCTCTGGACTGAATCAG
CCTACATTCCAGCAGAGTAAGATGAAACCTTCGGACTTGTCTCAGGTGTGGCCAGAGGCAAACCAGCACT
TTAGTAAAGAGATAGATGATGAAGCAAACAGCTATTTCCAGCGAATATATAATCATCCACCACATCCAAC
CATGTCTGTTGATGAGGTATTAGAAATGCTGCAGAGATTTAAAGACTCTACTATAAAGAGGGAACGAGAA
GTATTTAACTGTATGCTAAGGAACTTGTTTGAAGAATATCGTTTTTTTCCCCAGTATCCTGATAAAGAGT
TACATATAACAGCCTGCCTATTTGGTGGTATAATTGAGAAAGGACTGGTCACTTACATGGCACTAGGTCT
GGCTCTACGATATGTTCTTGAAGCCTTACGCAAGCCTTTTGGATCCAAAATGTATTATTTCGGGATTGCT
GCACTAGATAGATTTAAAAACAGATTGAAGGACTATCCCCAGTATTGTCAGCATTTGGCTTCTATCAGTC
ACTTTATGCAATTTCCACATCATTTACAGGAGTATATTGAGTATGGACAGCAGTCTAGAGATCCTCCTGT
GAAAATGCAAGGCTCTATCACAACCCCTGGAAGTATTGCACTGGCTCAGGCCCAGGCTCAGGCCCAGGTT
CCAGCAAAAGCTCCTCTTGCTGGTCAAGTTAGCACTATGGTAACCACCTCAACAACTACCACTGTTGCTA
AAACGGTTACGGTCACCAGGCCAACTGGAGTCAGCTTTAAGAAAGATGTGCCACCTTCTATTAATACTAC
AAATATAGATACGTTGCTTGTGGCCACAGATCAAACTGAGAGAATTGTGGAGCCCCCAGAAAATATCCAG
GGTAGTAGTGGTATGACACAAAAGGTTGAAGAGCTAAAGGAAACGGTGAAAGAAGAATTTATGCCTTGGG
TTTCACAGTATCTGGTTATGAAGAGAGTCAGTATTGAGCCAAACTTTCATAGCCTGTATTCAAACTTCCT
TGACACGCTGAAGAATCCTGAATTTAACAAGATGGTTCTGAATGAGACCTACAGAAACATTAAAGTGCTC
CTGACCTCTGATAAAGCTGCAGCCAATTTCTCAGATCGTTCTTTGCTGAAGAACTTGGGACATTGGCTAG
GAATGATCACATTAGCTAAAAACAAACCCATCTTACACACTGACTTGGATGTGAAATCATTGCTGCTAGA
GGCTTATGTTAAAGGACAACAAGAATTGCTCTATGTAGTGCCCTTTGTTGCCAAAGTCTTAGAATCTAGC
ATTCGTAGTGTGGTTTTTAGGCCACCAAACCCTTGGACAATGGCAATTATGAATGTATTAGCTGAGCTAC
ATCAGGAGCATGACTTAAAGTTAAACTTGAAGTTTGAAATCGAGGTTCTCTGCAAGAACCTTGCATTAGA
CATCAATGAGCTAAAACCTGGAAACCTCCTAAAGGATAAAGATCGCCTGAAGAATTTAGATGAGCAACTC
TCTGCTCCAAAGAAAGATGTCAAGCAGCCAGAAGAACTCCCTCCCATCACAACCACAACAACTTCTACTA
CACCAGCTACCAACACCACTTGTACAGCCACGGTTCCACCACAGCCACAGTACAGCTACCACGACATCAA
TGTCTATTCCCTTGCGGGCTTGGCACCACACATTACTCTAAATCCAACAATTCCCTTGTTTCAGGCCCAT
CCACAGTTGAAGCAGTGTGTGCGTCAGGCAATTGAACGGGCTGTCCAGGAGCTGGTCCATCCTGTGGTGG
ATCGATCAATTAAGATTGCCATGACTACTTGTGAGCAAATAGTCAGGAAGGATTTTGCCCTGGATTCGGA
GGAATCTCGAATGCGAATAGCAGCTCATCACATGATGCGTAACTTGACAGCTGGAATGGCTATGATTACA
TGCAGGGAACCTTTGCTCATGAGCATATCTACCAACTTAAAAAACAGTTTTGCCTCAGCCCTTCGTACTG
CTTCCCCACAACAAAGAGAAATGATGGATCAGGCAGCTGCTCAATTAGCTCAGGACAATTGTGAGTTGGC
TTGCTGTTTTATTCAGAAGACTGCAGTAGAAAAAGCAGGCCCTGAGATGGACAAGAGATTAGCAACTGAA
TTTGAGCTGAGAAAACATGCTAGGCAAGAAGGACGCAGATACTGTGATCCTGTTGTTTTAACATATCAAG
CTGAACGGATGCCAGAGCAAATCAGGCTGAAAGTTGGTGGTGTGGACCCAAAGCAGTTGGCTGTTTACGA
AGAGTTTGCACGCAATGTTCCTGGCTTCTTACCTACAAATGACTTAAGTCAGCCCACGGGATTTTTAGCC
CAGCCCATGAAGCAAGCTTGGGCAACAGATGATGTAGCTCAGATTTATGATAAGTGTATTACAGAACTGG
AGCAACATCTACATGCCATCCCACCAACTTTGGCCATGAACCCTCAAGCTCAGGCTCTTCGAAGTCTCTT
GGAGGTTGTAGTTTTATCTCGAAACTCTCGGGATGCCATAGCTGCTCTTGGATTGCTCCAAAAGGCTGTA
GAGGGCTTACTAGATGCCACAAGTGGTGCTGATGCTGACCTTCTGCTGCGCTACAGGGAATGCCACCTCT
TGGTCCTAAAAGCTCTGCAGGATGGCCGGGCATATGGGTCTCCATGGTGCAACAAACAGATCACAAGGTG
CCTAATTGAATGTCGAGATGAATATAAATATAATGTGGAGGCTGTGGAGCTGCTAATTCGCAATCATTTG
GTTAATATGCAGCAGTATGATCTTCACCTAGCGCAGTCAATGGAGAATGGCTTAAACTACATGGCTGTGG
CATTTGCTATGCAGTTAGTAAAAATCCTGCTGGTGGATGAAAGGAGTGTTGCTCATGTTACTGAGGCAGA
TCTGTTCCACACCATTGAAACCCTCATGAGGATTAATGCTCATTCCAGAGGCAATGCTCCAGAAGGATTG
CCCCAGCTGATGGAAGTAGTGCGATCCAACTATGAAGCAATGATTGATCGTGCTCATGGAGGCCCAAACT
TTATGATGCATTCTGGGATCTCTCAAGCCTCAGAGTATGATGACCCTCCAGGCCTGAGGGAGAAGGCAGA
GTATCTTCTGAGGGAATGGGTGAATCTCTACCATTCAGCAGCAGCTGGCCGCGACAGTACCAAAGCTTTC
TCTGCATTTGTTGGACAGATGCACCAGCAAGGAATACTGAAGACCGATGATCTCATAACAAGGTTCTTTC
GTCTGTGTACTGAAATGTGTGTTGAAATCAGTTACCGTGCTCAGGCTGAGCAGCAGCACAATCCTGCTGC
CAATCCCACCATGATCCGAGCCAAGTGCTATCACAACCTGGATGCCTTTGTTCGACTCATTGCACTGCTC
GTGAAACACTCAGGGGAGGCCACCAACACTGTCACAAAGATTAATCTGCTGAACAAGGTCCTTGGTATAG
TAGTGGGAGTTCTCCTTCAGGATCATGATGTTCGTCAGAGTGAATTTCAGCAACTTCCCTACCATCGAAT
TTTTATCATGCTTCTCTTGGAACTCAATGCACCTGAGCATGTGTTGGAAACCATTAATTTCCAGACACTT
ACAGCTTTCTGCAATACATTCCACATCTTGAGGCCTACCAAAGCTCCTGGCTTTGTATATGCCTGGCTTG
AACTGATTTCCCATCGGATATTTATTGCAAGAATGCTGGCACATACGCCACAGCAGAAGGGGTGGCCTAT
GTATGCACAGCTACTGATTGATTTATTCAAATATTTAGCGCCTTTCCTTAGAAATGTGGAACTCACCAAA
CCTATGCAAATCCTCTACAAGGGCACTTTAAGAGTGCTGCTGGTTCTTTTGCATGATTTCCCAGAGTTCC
TTTGTGATTACCATTATGGGTTCTGTGATGTGATCCCACCTAATTGTATCCAGTTAAGAAATTTGATCCT
GAGTGCCTTTCCAAGAAACATGAGGCTCCCCGACCCATTCACTCCTAATCTAAAGGTGGACATGTTGAGT
GAAATTAACATTGCTCCCCGGATTCTCACCAATTTCACTGGAGTAATGCCACCTCAGTTCAAAAAGGATT
TGGATTCCTATCTTAAAACTCGATCACCAGTCACTTTCCTGTCTGATCTGCGCAGCAACCTACAGGTATC
CAATGAACCTGGGAATCGCTACAACCTCCAGCTCATCAATGCACTGGTGCTCTATGTCGGGACTCAGGCC
ATTGCGCACATCCACAACAAGGGCAGCACACCTTCAATGAGCACCATCACTCACTCAGCACACATGGATA
TCTTCCAGAATTTGGCTGTGGACTTGGACACTGAGGGTCGCTATCTCTTTTTGAATGCAATTGCAAATCA
GCTCCGGTACCCAAATAGCCACACTCACTACTTCAGTTGCACCATGCTGTACCTTTTTGCAGAGGCCAAT
ACGGAAGCCATCCAAGAACAGATCACAAGAGTTCTCTTGGAACGGTTGATTGTAAATAGGCCACATCCTT
GGGGTCTTCTTATTACCTTCATTGAGCTGATTAAAAACCCAGCGTTTAAGTTCTGGAACCATGAATTTGT
ACACTGTGCCCCAGAAATCGAAAAGTTATTCCAGTCGGTCGCACAGTGCTGCATGGGACAGAAGCAGGCC
CAGCAAGTAATGGAAGGGACAGGTGCCAGTTAGCCGCGGGCCCGGGATCCACCGGATCTAGATAACTGAT
CATAATCAGCCATACCACATTTGTAGAGGTTTTACTTGCTTTAAAAAACCTCCCACACCTCCCCCTGAAC
CTGAAACATAAAATGAATGCAATTGTTGTTGTTAACTTGTTTATTGCAGCTTATAATGGTTACAAATAAA
GCAATAGCATCACAAATTTCACAAATAAAGCATTTTTTTCACTGCATTCTAGTTGTGGTTTGTCCAAACT
CATCAATGTATCTTAACGCGTAAATTGTAAGCGTTAATATTTTGTTAAAATTCGCGTTAAATTTTTGTTA
AATCAGCTCATTTTTTAACCAATAGGCCGAAATCGGCAAAATCCCTTATAAATCAAAAGAATAGACCGAG
ATAGGGT
[37 nt withheld, positions 8898-8934]
AAAGAACGTGGACTCCAACGTCAAAGG
[49 nt withheld, positions 8962-9010]
T
[91 nt withheld, positions 9012-9102]
G
[124 nt withheld, positions 9104-9227]
CAGGTGGCACTTTTCGGGGAAATGTGCGCGGAACCCCTATTTGTTTATTTTTCTAAATACATTCAAATAT
GTATCCGCTCATGAGACAATAACCCTGATAAATGCTTCAATAATATTGAAAAAGGAAGAGTCCTGAGGCG
GAAAGAACCAGCTGTGGAATGTGTGTCAGTTAGGGTGTGGAAAGTCCCCAGGCTCCCCAGCAGGCAGAAG
TATGCAAAGCATGCATCTCAATTAGTCAGCAACCAGGTGTGGAAAGTCCCCAGGCTCCCCAGCAGGCAGA
AGTATGCAAAGCATGCATCTCAATTAGTCAGCAACCATAGTCCCGCCCCTAACTCCGCCCATCCCGCCCC
TAACTCCGCCCAGTTCCGCCCATTCTCCGCCCCATGGCTGACTAATTTTTTTTATTTATGCAGAGGCCGA
GGCCGCCTCGGCCTCTGAGCTATTCCAGAAGTAGTGAGGAGGCTTTTTTGGAGGCCTAGGCTTTTGCAAA
GATCGATCAAGAGACAGGATGAGGATCGTTTCGCATGATTGAACAAGATGGATTGCACGCAGGTTCTCCG
GCCGCTTGGGTGGAGAGGCTATTCGGCTATGACTGGGCACAACAGACAATCGGCTGCTCTGATGCCGCCG
TGTTCCGGCTGTCAGCGCAGGGGCGCCCGGTTCTTTTTGTCAAGACCGACCTGTCCGGTGCCCTGAATGA
ACTGCAAGACGAGGCAGCGCGGCTATCGTGGCTGGCCACGACGGGCGTTCCTTGCGCAGCTGTGCTCGAC
GTTGTCACTGAAGCGGGAAGGGACTGGCTGCTATTGGGCGAAGTGCCGGGGCAGGATCTCCTGTCATCTC
ACCTTGCTCCTGCCGAGAAAGTATCCATCATGGCTGATGCAATGCGGCGGCTGCATACGCTTGATCCGGC
TACCTGCCCATTCGACCACCAAGCGAAACATCGCATCGAGCGAGCACGTACTCGGATGGAAGCCGGTCTT
GTCGATCAGGATGATCTGGACGAAGAGCATCAGGGGCTCGCGCCAGCCGAACTGTTCGCCAGGCTCAAGG
CGAGCATGCCCGACGGCGAGGATCTCGTCGTGACCCATGGCGATGCCTGCTTGCCGAATATCATGGTGGA
AAATGGCCGCTTTTCTGGATTCATCGACTGTGGCCGGCTGGGTGTGGCGGACCGCTATCAGGACATAGCG
TTGGCTACCCGTGATATTGCTGAAGAGCTTGGCGGCGAATGGGCTGACCGCTTCCTCGTGCTTTACGGTA
TCGCCGCTCCCGATTCGCAGCGCATCGCCTTCTATCGCCTTCTTGACGAGTTCTTCTGAGCGGGACTCTG
GGGTTCGAAATGACCGACCAAGCGACGCCCAACCTGCCATCACGAGATTTCGATTCCACCGCCGCCTTCT
ATGAAAGGTTGGGCTTCGGAATCGTTTTCCGGGACGCCGGCTGGATGATCCTCCAGCGCGGGGATCTCAT
GCTGGAGTTCTTCGCCCACCCTAGGGGGAGGCTAACTGAAACACGGAAGGAGACAATACCGGAAGGAACC
CGCGCTATGACGGCAATAAAAAGACAGAATAAAACGCACGGTGTTGGGTCGTTTGTTCATAAACGCGGGG
TTCGGTCCCAGGGCTGGCACTCTGTCGATACCCCACCGAGACCCCATTGGGGCCAATACGCCCGCGTTTC
TTCCTTTTCCCCACCCCACCCCCCAAGTTCGGGTGAAGGCCCAGGGCTCGCAGCCAACGTCGGGGCGGCA
GGCCCTGCCATAGCCTCAGGTTACTCATATATACTTTAGATTGATTTAAAACTTCATTTTTAATTTAAAA
GGATCTAGGTGAAGATCCTTTTTGATAATCTCATGACCAAAATCCCTTAACGTGAGTTTTCGTTCCACTG
AGCGTCAGACCCCGTAGAAAAGATCAAAGGATCTTCTTGAGATCCTTTTTTTCTGCGCGTAATCTGCTGC
TTGCAAACAAAAAAACCACCGCTACCAGCGGTGGTTTGTTTGCCGGATCAAGAGCTACCAACTCTTTTTC
CGAAGGTAACTGGCTTCAGCAGAGCGCAGATACCAAATACTGTCCTTCTAGTGTAGCCGTAGTTAGGCCA
CCACTTCAAGAACTCTGTAGCACCGCCTACATACCTCGCTCTGCTAATCCTGTTACCAGTGGCTGCTGCC
AGTGGCGATAAGTCGTGTCTTACCGGGTTGGACTCAAGACGATAGTTACCGGATAAGGCGCAGCGGTCGG
GCTGAACGGGGGGTTCGTGCACACAGCCCAGCTTGGAGCGAACGACCTACACCGAACTGAGATACCTACA
GCGTGAGCTATGAGAAAGCGCCACGCTTCCCGAAGGGAGAAAGGCGGACAGGTATCCGGTAAGCGGCAGG
GTCGGAACAGGAGAGCGCACGAGGGAGCTTCCAGGGGGAAACGCCTGGTATCTTTATAGTCCTGTCGGGT
TTCGCCACCTCTGACTTGAGCGTCGATTTTTGTGATGCTCGTCAGGGGGGCGGAGCCTATGGAAAAACGC
CAGCAACGCGGCCTTTTTACGGTTCCTGGCCTTTTGCTGGCCTTTTGCTCACATGTTCTTTCCTGCGTTA
TCCCCTGATTCTGTGGATAACCGTATTACCGCCATGCAT
Features (pLannotate 1.2.2; 17 found; start..end, strand, type, name):
     61..364     +  enhancer       CMV enhancer: human cytomegalovirus immediate early enhancer
    365..568     +  promoter       CMV promoter: human cytomegalovirus (CMV) immediate early promoter
    564..597     +  LTR            5' LTR (truncated) (fragment): truncated 5' long terminal repeat (LTR) from HIV-1
    613..631     +  promoter       T7 promoter: promoter for bacteriophage T7 RNA polymerase
    665..1381    +  CDS            EGFP: EGFP is a basic (constitutively fluorescent) green fluorescent protein published in 1996, derived from Aequorea victoria. It is reported to be a rapidly-maturing weak dimer with moderate acid sensitivity.
   1382..1402    +  misc_feature   MCS (fragment): multiple cloning site
   1403..8500    +  CDS            CNOT1: CNOT1_HUMAN - Also known as CDC39, KIAA1007, NOT1. Experimental evidence at protein level: Swiss-Prot protein existence level 1. Scaffolding component of the CCR4-NOT complex which is one of the major cellular mRNA deadenylases and is linked to various cellular processes including bulk mRNA degradation, miRNA-mediated repression, translational repression during translational initiation and general transcription regulation. Additional complex functions may be a consequence of its influence on mRNA expression. Its scaffolding function implies its interaction with the catalytic complex module and
   8504..8525    +  misc_feature   MCS (fragment): multiple cloning site
   8537..8621    +  CDS            large T antigen (fragment): large T antigen from SV40 (simian virus 40)
   8644..8765    +  polyA_signal   SV40 poly(A) signal: SV40 polyadenylation signal
   8799..9227    -  rep_origin     f1 ori (sequence partly withheld): f1 bacteriophage origin of replication; arrow indicates direction of (+) strand synthesis
   9254..9358    +  promoter       AmpR promoter: bla
   9360..9717    +  promoter       SV40 promoter: SV40 enhancer and early promoter
   9752..10546   +  CDS            NeoR/KanR: aminoglycoside phosphotransferase from Tn5; aph(3')-II (or nptII); confers resistance to neomycin, kanamycin, and G418 (Geneticin®)
  10567..10719   +  CDS            ble (fragment): BLE_KLEPN - Experimental evidence at protein level: Swiss-Prot protein existence level 1. Binding protein with a strong affinity to the bleomycin family of antibiotics. Binds to CL990; an antimitotic-antibiotic compound. From Klebsiella pneumoniae.
  10778..10825   +  polyA_signal   HSV TK poly(A) signal: herpes simplex virus thymidine kinase polyadenylation signal (Cole and Stacy, 1985)
  11154..11742   +  rep_origin     ori: high-copy-number ColE1/pMB1/pBR322/pUC origin of replication
