[The description below was written by a language model from this plasmid's Addgene catalogue record and pLannotate feature annotations shown in this document.]
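Description:
pT7-EGFP-C1-HsNot1iso1-del1097-1110_W is an 11,856 nt mammalian expression plasmid encoding human CNOT1 (isoform 1) fused at its N-terminus to EGFP. The catalogue lists the backbone as unknown, but the name and feature layout are consistent with an EGFP-C1-type vector into which a T7 promoter has been added. It replicates in E. coli from a high-copy ColE1/pUC-type origin and also carries an f1 origin. Selection relies on a single NeoR/KanR (Tn5 aminoglycoside phosphotransferase) gene placed behind tandem bacterial (AmpR/bla) and SV40 early promoters and followed by the HSV TK polyadenylation signal. This arrangement gives kanamycin resistance in bacteria and can confer G418 resistance in mammalian cells.

The expression cassette is driven by the CMV immediate-early enhancer and promoter. A T7 promoter sits just upstream of the EGFP coding sequence and could in principle support transcription by T7 RNA polymerase. EGFP is joined through a short multiple-cloning-site remnant to the roughly 7.1 kb CNOT1 open reading frame, and the transcript ends at the SV40 poly(A) signal. The short annotations for an HIV-1 LTR, SV40 large T antigen and ble are fragmentary matches, most likely to vector-derived sequence rather than functional elements.

According to its name, the insert lacks residues 1097–1110, and the record notes one silent change relative to the NCBI isoform 1 reference. CNOT1 is the scaffold of the CCR4-NOT deadenylase complex. The associated study concerns a DDX6–CNOT1 complex and CNOT9 tryptophan-binding pockets in miRNA-mediated silencing, so the deletion mutant was presumably used to probe such interactions in human cells. The record does not state which interaction the deletion is meant to affect.
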