Addgene plasmid #147836: pT7-EGFP-C1-HsNot1iso1-del1097-1110_W
Purpose: Mammalian Expression of HsNot1iso1-del1097-1110
Depositing lab: Elisa Izaurralde. Depositing organization: Max Planck Institute for Developmental Biology. Publication: A DDX6-CNOT1 complex and W-binding pockets in CNOT9 reveal direct links between miRNA target recognition and silencing. Chen Y, Boland A, Kuzuoglu-Ozturk D, Bawankar P, Loh B, Chang CT, Weichenrieder O, Izaurralde E. Mol Cell. 2014 Jun 5;54(5):737-50. doi: 10.1016/j.molcel.2014.03.034. Epub 2014 Apr 24. PubMed 24768540.
Backbone
  Vector backbone: Unknown
  Vector type: Mammalian Expression
Growth in bacteria
  Bacterial resistance: Kanamycin, 50 μg/mL
  Growth temperature: 37°C
  Growth strain: DH5alpha
  Copy number: High Copy
Gene/Insert
  Gene/Insert name: HsNot1iso1-del1097-1110
  Species: H. sapiens (human)
  Mutation: 1 silent mutation compared to the sequence of isoform 1 given by NCBI: NM_016284.4.
  Entrez Gene: CNOT1 (a.k.a. AD-005, CDC39, HPE12, NOT1, NOT1H, VIBOS)
  Cloning method: Unknown
Terms and licenses: Academic/Nonprofit Terms; Industry Terms: Not Available to Industry
Depositor comments: Plasmids from this collection were made available to the research community and donated after the lab closed. Please note that the sequence provided by the depositing laboratory may be theoretical/predicted or based on Sanger sequencing results. There may be discrepancies between sequencing results obtained by Addgene and the depositor sequence. If an Addgene verified sequence is not available, please contact before placing your order to request that our lab fully sequence the plasmid.
How to cite: pT7-EGFP-C1-HsNot1iso1-del1097-1110_W was a gift from Elisa Izaurralde (Addgene plasmid # 147836 ; http://n2t.net/addgene:147836 ; RRID:Addgene_147836)
